Addgene plasmid #239117: pCAD130_hIrg1_M154I_pvp008
Purpose: hACOD1 with M154I mutation in E.coli expression vector
Depositing lab: Konrad Buessow. Depositing organization: Helmholtz-Zentrum fuer Infektionsforschung (HZI). Publication: Amino acid positions near the active site determine the reduced activity of human ACOD1 compared to murine ACOD1. Chen F, Yalcin I, Zhao M, Chen C, Blankenfeldt W, Pessler F, Bussow K. Sci Rep. 2023 Jun 26;13(1):10360. doi: 10.1038/s41598-023-37373-w. PubMed 37365251.
Backbone
  Vector backbone: pCOLADuet-1
  Backbone manufacturer: Novagen
  Backbone size w/o insert (bp): 3519
  Vector type: Bacterial Expression
Growth in bacteria
  Bacterial resistance: Kanamycin, 50 μg/mL
  Growth temperature: 37°C
  Growth strain: DH5alpha
  Copy number: Unknown
Gene/Insert
  Gene/Insert name: cis-aconitate decarboxylase
  Species: H. sapiens (human)
  Mutation: M154I
  GenBank ID: NM_001258406
  Entrez Gene: ACOD1 (a.k.a. CAD, IRG1)
  Promoter: T7
  Tag / fusion protein: StrepTag-II (N terminal on backbone)
  Cloning method: Golden Gate
  Sequencing primers: 5′ TACGACTCACTATAGGGGAATTGTG; 3′ TGCTAGTTATTGCTCAGCGGTGGC
Terms and licenses: Academic/Nonprofit Terms; Industry Terms: Not Available to Industry
How to cite: pCAD130_hIrg1_M154I_pvp008 was a gift from Konrad Buessow (Addgene plasmid # 239117 ; http://n2t.net/addgene:239117 ; RRID:Addgene_239117)
