[The description below was written by a language model from this plasmid's Addgene catalogue record and pLannotate feature annotations shown in this document.]
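Description:
pCAD130_hIrg1_M154I_pvp008 is a bacterial expression plasmid built on the Novagen pCOLADuet-1 backbone for producing a point mutant of human cis-aconitate decarboxylase (ACOD1, also called IRG1 or CAD) in E. coli. The sequenced plasmid is about 4.9 kb. It replicates from the ColA origin, which is compatible with other common origin types and so allows co-maintenance with additional plasmids, and it is selected with kanamycin through an aminoglycoside phosphotransferase gene. The backbone also carries lacI under its own promoter to supply lac repressor. Short matches annotated as tetracycline-resistance fragments and a partial AmpR promoter appear to be backbone remnants rather than functional markers.

The expression cassette consists of a T7 promoter followed by a lac operator and the strong phage T7 gene 10 ribosome binding site. Transcription therefore depends on T7 RNA polymerase in the host and can be induced with IPTG, and it ends at a T7 terminator. The open reading frame begins with a backbone-encoded N-terminal Strep-tag II, which allows affinity purification on Strep-Tactin, fused to the human ACOD1 coding sequence bearing the M154I substitution; the insert was introduced by Golden Gate cloning. Partial S-tag and SET1 matches lie downstream of the ACOD1 sequence, and the record lists only the N-terminal Strep-tag as a fusion, so these are probably untranslated vector sequence.

ACOD1 converts cis-aconitate to itaconate. The associated study examined how residues near the active site account for the lower activity of the human enzyme compared with the murine one, so this construct is suited to producing recombinant mutant protein for such enzymatic comparison.
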