Features (pLannotate 1.2.2; 17 found; start..end, strand, type, name):
     48..83      -  CDS            TcR (fragment): tetracycline efflux protein; tet; confers resistance to tetracycline
     86..104     +  promoter       T7 promoter: promoter for bacteriophage T7 RNA polymerase
    105..129     +  protein_bind   lac operator: The lac repressor binds to the lac operator to inhibit transcription in E. coli. This inhibition can be relieved by adding lactose or isopropyl-β-D-thiogalactopyranoside (IPTG). lac repressor encoded by lacI
    144..166     +  RBS            RBS: efficient ribosome binding site from bacteriophage T7 gene 10 (Olins and Rangwala, 1989)
    182..204     +  CDS            Strep-Tag II (fragment): peptide that binds Strep-Tactin®, an engineered form of streptavidin
    242..1615    +  CDS            ACOD1: IRG1_HUMAN - Also known as IRG1. Experimental evidence at protein level: Swiss-Prot protein existence level 1. Cis-aconitate decarboxylase that catalyzes production of itaconate and is involved in the inhibition of the inflammatory response (PubMed:23609450, PubMed:23610393). Acts as a negative regulator of the Toll-like receptors (TLRs)-mediated inflammatory innate response by stimulating the tumor necrosis factor alpha-induced protein TNFAIP3 expression via reactive oxygen species (ROS) in LPS- tolerized macrophages (PubMed:23609450). Involved in antimicrobial response of innate immune cells
   1642..1683    +  CDS            S-Tag (fragment): affinity and epitope tag derived from pancreatic ribonuclease A
   1713..1730    +  CDS            SET1 (fragment): solubility-enhancement tag derived from T7 phage gene 10B
   1738..1785    +  terminator     T7 terminator: transcription terminator for bacteriophage T7 RNA polymerase
   1949..2006    +  promoter       AmpR promoter (fragment): bla
   2015..2830    -  CDS            KanR: aminoglycoside phosphotransferase; aph(3')-Ia; confers resistance to kanamycin in bacteria or G418 (Geneticin®) in eukaryotes
   2831..2922    -  promoter       AmpR promoter: bla
   2940..3575    -  rep_origin     ColA ori: Plasmids containing the ColA origin of replication can be propagated in E. coli cells that contain additional plasmids with compatible origins.
   3660..3724    -  CDS            TcR (fragment): tetracycline efflux protein; tet; confers resistance to tetracycline
   3739..3760    -  protein_bind   CAP binding site: CAP binding activates transcription in the presence of cAMP. E. coli catabolite activator protein
   3773..4855    -  CDS            lacI: lac repressor; lacI; The lac repressor binds to the lac operator to inhibit transcription in E. coli. This inhibition can be relieved by adding lactose or isopropyl-β-D-thiogalactopyranoside (IPTG).
   4856..40      -  promoter       lacI promoter (across the origin): lacI
>Addgene plasmid #239117 | pCAD130_hIrg1_M154I_pvp008 | addgene full sequence | sequence record 478362 | Addgene NGS Result
ATGCCATACCGCGAAAGGTTTTGCGCCATTCGATGGTGTCCGGGATCTCGACGCTCTCCCTTATGCGACT
CCTGCATTAGGAAATTAATACGACTCACTATAGGGGAATTGTGAGCGGATAACAATTCCCCTGTAGAAAT
AATTTTGTTTAACTTTAATAAGGAGATATACCATGGCTAGCTGGAGCCACCCGCAGTTCGAAAAAGTCGA
CGAGAACCTCTACTTCCAGGGAGGCGGCCGCAAGTCTATCACAGAAAGCTTTGCCACAGCAATCCATGGC
TTGAAAGTGGGACACCTGACAGATCGTGTTATTCAGAGGAGCAAGAGGATGATTCTAGACACTCTGGGTG
CTGGGTTCCTGGGAACCACTACGGAAGTGTTTCACATAGCCAGCCAATATAGCAAGATCTACAGTTCCAA
CATATCCAGCACTGTTTGGGGTCAGCCAGACATCAGGCTCCCGCCCACATATGCTGCTTTTGTGAACGGT
GTGGCTATTCACTCCATGGATTTTGATGACACGTGGCACCCTGCCACCCACCCTTCTGGGGCTGTCCTTC
CTGTCCTCACAGCTTTAGCAGAAGCCCTGCCAAGGAGTCCAAAGTTTTCTGGCCTTGACCTGCTGCTGGC
TTTCAATGTTGGTATTGAAGTGCAAGGCCGATTACTGCATTTCGCCAAGGAGGCCAATGACATACCAAAG
AGATTCCATCCCCCTTCCGTGGTAGGAACGTTGGGTAGTGCTGCTGCTGCATCCAAGTTTTTAGGACTTA
GCTCGACAAAGTGCCGAGAAGCTCTGGCCATTGCTGTTTCCCATGCTGGGGCACCCATGGCCAATGCTGC
CACCCAGACCAAGCCCCTCCACATTGGCAATGCTGCCAAGCATGGGATAGAAGCTGCATTTTTGGCAATG
TTGGGTCTCCAAGGAAACAAGCAGGTCTTGGACTTGGAGGCAGGATTTGGGGCCTTTTATGCCAACTATT
CCCCAAAAGTCCTTCCAAGCATAGCTTCCTACAGTTGGCTGCTGGACCAGCAGGACGTGGCCTTTAAGCG
TTTTCCTGCACATTTATCTACCCACTGGGTGGCAGACGCAGCTGCATCTGTGAGAAAGCACCTTGTAGCA
GAGAGAGCCCTGCTTCCAACTGACTACATTAAGAGAATTGTGCTCAGGATACCAAATGTCCAGTATGTAA
ACAGGCCCTTTCCAGTTTCGGAGCATGAAGCCCGTCATTCATTCCAGTATGTGGCCTGTGCCATGCTGCT
TGATGGTGGCATCACTGTCCCCTCATTCCATGAATGCCAGATCAACAGGCCACAGGTGAGAGAGCTGCTC
AGTAAGGTGGAGCTGGAGTACCCTCCGGACAACTTGCCAAGCTTCAACATACTGTACTGTGAAATAAGTG
TCACCCTCAAGGATGGAGCCACCTTCACAGATCGCTCTGATACCTTCTATGGGCACTGGAGAAAACCACT
GAGCCAGGAGGACCTAGAGGAAAAGTTCAGAGCCAATGCCTCCAAGATGCTGTCCTGGGACACAGTGGAA
AGCCTTATAAAGATAGTCAAAAATCTAGAAGACCTAGAAGACTGTTCTGTGTTAACTACACTTCTCAAAG
GACCCTGAAGCTTGCATGCCTCGAGTCTGGTAAAGAAACCGCTGCTGCGAAATTTGAACGCCAGCACATG
GACTCGTCTACTAGCGCAGCTTAATTAACCTAGGCTGCTGCCACCGCTGAGCAATAACTAGCATAACCCC
TTGGGGCCTCTAAACGGGTCTTGAGGGGTTTTTTGCTGAAACCTCAGGCATTTGAGAAGCACACGGTCAC
ACTGCTTCCGGTAGTCAATAAACCGGTAAACCAGCAATAGACATAAGCGGCTATTTAACGACCCTGCCCT
GAACCGACGACAAGCTGACGACCGGGTCTCCGCAAGTGGCACTTTTCGGGGAAATGTGCGCGGAACCCCT
ATTTGTTTATTTTTCTAAATACATTCAAATATGTATCCGCTCATGAATTAATTCTTAGAAAAACTCATCG
AGCATCAAATGAAACTGCAATTTATTCATATCAGGATTATCAATACCATATTTTTGAAAAAGCCGTTTCT
GTAATGAAGGAGAAAACTCACCGAGGCAGTTCCATAGGATGGCAAGATCCTGGTATCGGTCTGCGATTCC
GACTCGTCCAACATCAATACAACCTATTAATTTCCCCTCGTCAAAAATAAGGTTATCAAGTGAGAAATCA
CCATGAGTGACGACTGAATCCGGTGAGAATGGCAAAAGTTTATGCATTTCTTTCCAGACTTGTTCAACAG
GCCAGCCATTACGCTCGTCATCAAAATCACTCGCATCAACCAAACCGTTATTCATTCGTGATTGCGCCTG
AGCGAGACGAAATACGCGGTCGCTGTTAAAAGGACAATTACAAACAGGAATCGAATGCAACCGGCGCAGG
AACACTGCCAGCGCATCAACAATATTTTCACCTGAATCAGGATATTCTTCTAATACCTGGAATGCTGTTT
TCCCGGGGATCGCAGTGGTGAGTAACCATGCATCATCAGGAGTACGGATAAAATGCTTGATGGTCGGAAG
AGGCATAAATTCCGTCAGCCAGTTTAGTCTGACCATCTCATCTGTAACATCATTGGCAACGCTACCTTTG
CCATGTTTCAGAAACAACTCTGGCGCATCGGGCTTCCCATACAATCGATAGATTGTCGCACCTGATTGCC
CGACATTATCGCGAGCCCATTTATACCCATATAAATCAGCATCCATGTTGGAATTTAATCGCGGCCTAGA
GCAAGACGTTTCCCGTTGAATATGGCTCATACTCTTCCTTTTTCAATATTATTGAAGCATTTATCAGGGT
TATTGTCTCATGAGCGGATACATATTTGAATGTATTTAGAAAAATAAACAAATAGGCATGCTAGCGCAGA
AACGTCCTAGAAGATGCCAGGAGGATACTTAGCAGAGAGACAATAAGGCCGGAGCGAAGCCGTTTTTCCA
TAGGCTCCGCCCCCCTGACGAACATCACGAAATCTGACGCTCAAATCAGTGGTGGCGAAACCCGACAGGA
CTATAAAGATACCAGGCGTTTCCCCCTGATGGCTCCCTCTTGCGCTCTCCTGTTCCCGTCCTGCGGCGTC
CGTGTTGTGGTGGAGGCTTTACCCAAATCACCACGTCCCGTTCCGTGTAGACAGTTCGCTCCAAGCTGGG
CTGTGTGCAAGAACCCCCCGTTCAGCCCGACTGCTGCGCCTTATCCGGTAACTATCATCTTGAGTCCAAC
CCGGAAAGACACGACAAAACGCCACTGGCAGCAGCCATTGGTAACTGAGAATTAGTGGATTTAGATATCG
AGAGTCTTGAAGTGGTGGCCTAACAGAGGCTACACTGAAAGGACAGTATTTGGTATCTGCGCTCCACTAA
AGCCAGTTACCAGGTTAAGCAGTTCCCCAACTGACTTAACCTTCGATCAAACCGCCTCCCCAGGCGGTTT
TTTCGTTTACAGAGCAGGAGATTACGACGATCGTAAAAGGATCTCAAGAAGATCCTTTACGGATTCCCGA
CACCATCACTCTAGATTTCAGTGCAATTTATCTCTTCAAATGTAGCACCTGAAGTCAGCCCCATACGATA
TAAGTTGTAATTCTCATGTTAGTCATGCCCCGCGCCCACCGGAAGGAGCTGACTGGGTTGAAGGCTCTCA
AGGGCATCGGTCGAGATCCCGGTGCCTAATGAGTGAGCTAACTTACATTAATTGCGTTGCGCTCACTGCC
CGCTTTCCAGTCGGGAAACCTGTCGTGCCAGCTGCATTAATGAATCGGCCAACGCGCGGGGAGAGGCGGT
TTGCGTATTGGGCGCCAGGGTGGTTTTTCTTTTCACCAGTGAGACGGGCAACAGCTGATTGCCCTTCACC
GCCTGGCCCTGAGAGAGTTGCAGCAAGCGGTCCACGCTGGTTTGCCCCAGCAGGCGAAAATCCTGTTTGA
TGGTGGTTAACGGCGGGATATAACATGAGCTGTCTTCGGTATCGTCGTATCCCACTACCGAGATGTCCGC
ACCAACGCGCAGCCCGGACTCGGTAATGGCGCGCATTGCGCCCAGCGCCATCTGATCGTTGGCAACCAGC
ATCGCAGTGGGAACGATGCCCTCATTCAGCATTTGCATGGTTTGTTGAAAACCGGACATGGCACTCCAGT
CGCCTTCCCGTTCCGCTATCGGCTGAATTTGATTGCGAGTGAGATATTTATGCCAGCCAGCCAGACGCAG
ACGCGCCGAGACAGAACTTAATGGGCCCGCTAACAGCGCGATTTGCTGGTGACCCAATGCGACCAGATGC
TCCACGCCCAGTCGCGTACCGTCTTCATGGGAGAAAATAATACTGTTGATGGGTGTCTGGTCAGAGACAT
CAAGAAATAACGCCGGAACATTAGTGCAGGCAGCTTCCACAGCAATGGCATCCTGGTCATCCAGCGGATA
GTTAATGATCAGCCCACTGACGCGTTGCGCGAGAAGATTGTGCACCGCCGCTTTACAGGCTTCGACGCCG
CTTCGTTCTACCATCGACACCACCACGCTGGCACCCAGTTGATCGGCGCGAGATTTAATCGCCGCGACAA
TTTGCGACGGCGCGTGCAGGGCCAGACTGGAGGTGGCAACGCCAATCAGCAACGACTGTTTGCCCGCCAG
TTGTTGTGCCACGCGGTTGGGAATGTAATTCAGCTCCGCCATCGCCGCTTCCACTTTTTCCCGCGTTTTC
GCAGAAACGTGGCTGGCCTGGTTCACCACGCGGGAAACGGTCTGATAAGAGACACCGGCATACTCTGCGA
CATCGTATAACGTTACTGGTTTCACATTCACCACCCTGAATTGACTCTCTTCCGGGCGCTATC
